Addgene plasmid #185889: pILAC2
Purpose: In vivo gene amplification (HamAmp) of lycopene synthetic module at RPL25 locus
Depositing lab: Claudia Vickers. Depositing organization: University of Queensland. Publication: An in vivo gene amplification system for high level expression in Saccharomyces cerevisiae. Peng B, Esquirol L, Lu Z, Shen Q, Cheah LC, Howard CB, Scott C, Trau M, Dumsday G, Vickers CE. Nat Commun. 2022 May 24;13(1):2895. doi: 10.1038/s41467-022-30529-8. PubMed 35610221.
Backbone
  Vector backbone: pUC19
  Vector type: Yeast Expression
Growth in bacteria
  Bacterial resistance: Ampicillin, 100 μg/mL
  Growth temperature: 37°C
  Growth strain: DH5alpha
  Copy number: High Copy
Gene/Insert
  Gene/Insert name: see comments
  Species: Synthetic
  Mutation: ERG20 F96C; Xd.CRtYB E83K
  Cloning method: Gibson Cloning
Terms and licenses: Academic/Nonprofit Terms; Industry Terms: Not Available to Industry
Depositor comments: PRPL25(Arm 1)> Kl.LEU2>TKl.LEU2- TRPL25(Arm 3)- ARS305- PGAL1>ERG20F96C>TEBS1-PSk.GAL2>Xd.CRtYBE83K>TCYC1-PSe.GAL2>XdCrtI>TRPL41B -PPDA1> RPL25(partial; Arm2)
How to cite: pILAC2 was a gift from Claudia Vickers (Addgene plasmid # 185889 ; http://n2t.net/addgene:185889 ; RRID:Addgene_185889)
