[The description below was written by a language model from this plasmid's Addgene catalogue record and pLannotate feature annotations shown in this document.]
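Description:
pILAC2 is a 14.3 kb yeast integration and expression construct built on pUC19, designed to place a lycopene biosynthetic module at the RPL25 locus of Saccharomyces cerevisiae for in vivo gene amplification (the HamAmp system). In E. coli it is maintained at high copy through the pUC/ColE1-type origin and selected with ampicillin via the β-lactamase gene. Remnants of the lac promoter/operator and lacZα region from the backbone are also annotated.

According to the depositor's map, the yeast cargo is bracketed by RPL25-derived homology arms: the RPL25 promoter (Arm 1) drives a Kluyveromyces lactis LEU2 auxotrophic marker with its own terminator, followed by the RPL25 terminator (Arm 3) and the ARS305 replication origin. Three galactose-regulated expression units come next. The GAL1 promoter drives ERG20 carrying the F96C substitution with the EBS1 terminator, a GAL2 promoter designated Sk drives Xanthophyllomyces dendrorhous CrtYB carrying E83K with the CYC1 terminator, and a GAL2 promoter designated Se drives X. dendrorhous CrtI with the RPL41B terminator. The cassette ends with the PDA1 promoter fused to a partial RPL25 coding sequence (Arm 2), an arrangement that would place the essential ribosomal protein gene RPL25 under a substitute promoter after integration. The record does not spell out the amplification mechanism itself or the functional effect of the two point mutations.

The feature table is consistent with this layout, detecting LEU2, a phytoene desaturase homologue (CrtI), crtYB, the CYC1 terminator, ERG20 and a GAL1,10 promoter. Short BMH1 and UME6 hits are probably incidental matches within promoter or flanking yeast sequence. Together the enzymes route prenyl diphosphate precursors through phytoene to lycopene, a coloured carotenoid product.
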