Features (pLannotate 1.2.2; 18 found; start..end, strand, type, name):
     43..291     +  CDS            BMH1 (fragment): BMH1_YEAST - Experimental evidence at protein level: Swiss-Prot protein existence level 1. Involved in growth regulation. From Saccharomyces cerevisiae (strain ATCC 204508 / S288c) (Baker's yeast).
   1122..1144    -  protein_bind   lac operator (fragment): The lac repressor binds to the lac operator to inhibit transcription in E. coli. This inhibition can be relieved by adding lactose or isopropyl-β-D-thiogalactopyranoside (IPTG). lac repressor encoded by lacI
   1148..1178    -  promoter       lac promoter: promoter for the E. coli lac operon
   1193..1214    -  protein_bind   CAP binding site: CAP binding activates transcription in the presence of cAMP. E. coli catabolite activator protein
   1227..1319    -  CDS            lacI (fragment): lac repressor; lacI; The lac repressor binds to the lac operator to inhibit transcription in E. coli. This inhibition can be relieved by adding lactose or isopropyl-β-D-thiogalactopyranoside (IPTG).
   1502..2090    -  rep_origin     ori: high-copy-number ColE1/pMB1/pBR322/pUC origin of replication
   2261..3121    -  CDS            AmpR: β-lactamase; bla; confers resistance to ampicillin, carbenicillin, and related antibiotics
   3122..3226    -  promoter       AmpR promoter: bla
   3321..3356    +  CDS            rop (fragment): Rop protein, which maintains plasmids at low copy number; rop
   3458..3557    +  misc_feature   bom (fragment): basis of mobility region from pBR322
   3563..3720    -  CDS            lacZα (fragment): LacZα fragment of β-galactosidase; lacZ fragment
   4320..5399    +  CDS            LEU2: LEU3_YEAST - Experimental evidence at protein level: Swiss-Prot protein existence level 1. Catalyzes the oxidation of 3-carboxy-2-hydroxy-4- methylpentanoate (3-isopropylmalate) to 3-carboxy-4-methyl-2- oxopentanoate. The product decarboxylates to 4-methyl-2 oxopentanoate. From Saccharomyces cerevisiae (strain ATCC 204508 / S288c) (Baker's yeast).
   6909..8432    -  CDS            al-1 (fragment): CRTI_NEUCR - Experimental evidence at protein level: Swiss-Prot protein existence level 1. Phytoene desaturase involved in the carotenoid biosynthesis pathway. Converts phytoene into 3,4-didehydrolycopene via the intermediary of phytofluene, zeta-carotene, neurosporene and lycopene, by introducing up to five double bonds into phytoene. From Neurospora crassa (strain ATCC 24698 / 74-OR23-1A / CBS 708.71 / DSM 1257 / FGSC 987).
   9169..9416    -  terminator     CYC1 terminator: S. cerevisiae CYC1; transcription terminator for CYC1
   9432..11450   -  CDS            crtYB: LCPS_PHARH - Also known as pbs. Experimental evidence at transcript level: Swiss-Prot protein existence level 2. Bifunctional enzyme that catalyzes the reactions from geranylgeranyl diphosphate to phytoene (phytoene synthase) and lycopene to beta-carotene via the intermediate gamma-carotene (lycopene cyclase). The cyclase preferentially catalyzes the symmetric cyclization of both ends of the substrate to produce dicyclic carotenoids. Beta-carotene is further processed to the acidic carotenoid astaxanthin. From Phaffia rhodozyma (Yeast) (Xanthophyllomyces dendrorhous).
  12157..12261   +  CDS            UME6 (fragment): UME6_YEAST - Also known as CAR80, CARGR1, NIM2, RIM16. Experimental evidence at protein level: Swiss-Prot protein existence level 1. Component of the RPD3C(L) histone deacetylase complex (HDAC) responsible for the deacetylation of lysine residues on the N-terminal part of the core histones (H2A, H2B, H3 and H4). Histone deacetylation gives a tag for epigenetic repression and plays an important role in transcriptional regulation, cell cycle progression and developmental events. Binds to the URS1 site (5'-AGCCGCCGA-3') and recruits the RPD3 histone deacetylase complex to the promoters to negativ
  12573..13628   -  CDS            ERG20: FPPS_YEAST - Also known as BOT3, FDS1, FPP1. Experimental evidence at protein level: Swiss-Prot protein existence level 1. Catalyzes the sequential condensation of isopentenyl pyrophosphate with the allylic pyrophosphates, dimethylallyl pyrophosphate, and then with the resultant geranylpyrophosphate to the ultimate product farnesyl pyrophosphate. From Saccharomyces cerevisiae (strain ATCC 204508 / S288c) (Baker's yeast).
  13642..14294   -  promoter       GAL1,10 promoter: GAL1 and GAL10 genes of S. cerevisiae; divergent inducible promoter, regulated by Gal4
>Addgene plasmid #185889 | pILAC2 | addgene full sequence | sequence record 370860 | Addgene NGS Result
ATAAGGATCCCCCGGGAATCTCGGTCGTAATGATTTGCATGCGAAATTCAAAACTCTCCAGACAAAGCCT
GCCATTTGGCCAAGCAAGCTTTTGACGACGCTATTGCTGAGTTGGACACTCTGTCTGAAGAATCATACAA
AGATAGCACACTTATCATGCAACTGCTAAGGGACAATTTAACCTTATGGACTTCAGACATGTCCGAGTCC
GGTCAAGCTGAAGACCAACAACAACAACAACAACATCAGCAACAGCAGCCACCTGCTGCCGCCGAAGGTG
AAGCACCAAAGTAAGTATTCCGATAAATCTAAAGAAAAATTACTAAAAAAAAGAAAAAAAAAAGAACGGG
GGTATAATAATTTGTAGTTCATTATTGCAATTATATATCTATATCTATATATGTATATAACATTAACATG
TGCACGTACACACGTAATCGCGCGTGTACATGTCTATATGTGTTACTTGAACTATACTGTTTTGACGTGT
ATGTTTGTTTATCTCTCTTCTGATTCCTCCACCCCTTCCTTACTCAACCGGGTAAATGTCGCATCATGAC
TCCCGACAATAATCCCCTCTGGTATAGCGAGAAGCAACTTCAGCTTCTTAACGGCAAGAACTTTTTTATG
TTTGTCGCACCTGTAGCTTCACAAAAGTTGGATACAGCAATAAGAAAGGAAACCACATTTGTGCCAATGG
CTCCATCTGGTATGTGAACTGCAATATTAATAGCACGAGAAAATTGAGAGGAAGATAGATGGGAACTAGT
AGAGTTGATATTGATGAGATACGAAAACCACACGTAAATAAACTATCCGACGACAAGAATAGTGCATTAA
GGACTTGATTAAGATATGGTGAGCAACGTAATTATCGGGCTCAACAGTTTATTAGCAATCGTTTTGATAG
AAGCGTTGATGCTGTGGAAGTTGTTCTTTTTACTACCAACAGCCATTAACAAATCCATTAGAGTGTTCGT
TCGTTTTTCTGCTCAGATTCAAGAAAATTATTCCATCCTCATTATACTTTTTTCTTCTATTTCGTGCTCC
ACGTCGAGGTATCAAGGAACATAGTTTAAACAAGCTTGGCGTAATCATGGTCATAGCTGTTTCCTGTGTG
AAATTGTTATCCGCTCACAATTCCACACAACATACGAGCCGGAAGCATAAAGTGTAAAGCCTGGGGTGCC
TAATGAGTGAGCTAACTCACATTAATTGCGTTGCGCTCACTGCCCGCTTTCCAGTCGGGAAACCTGTCGT
GCCAGCTGCATTAATGAATCGGCCAACGCGCGGGGAGAGGCGGTTTGCGTATTGGGCGCTCTTCCGCTTC
CTCGCTCACTGACTCGCTGCGCTCGGTCGTTCGGCTGCGGCGAGCGGTATCAGCTCACTCAAAGGCGGTA
ATACGGTTATCCACAGAATCAGGGGATAACGCAGGAAAGAACATGTGAGCAAAAGGCCAGCAAAAGGCCA
GGAACCGTAAAAAGGCCGCGTTGCTGGCGTTTTTCCATAGGCTCCGCCCCCCTGACGAGCATCACAAAAA
TCGACGCTCAAGTCAGAGGTGGCGAAACCCGACAGGACTATAAAGATACCAGGCGTTTCCCCCTGGAAGC
TCCCTCGTGCGCTCTCCTGTTCCGACCCTGCCGCTTACCGGATACCTGTCCGCCTTTCTCCCTTCGGGAA
GCGTGGCGCTTTCTCATAGCTCACGCTGTAGGTATCTCAGTTCGGTGTAGGTCGTTCGCTCCAAGCTGGG
CTGTGTGCACGAACCCCCCGTTCAGCCCGACCGCTGCGCCTTATCCGGTAACTATCGTCTTGAGTCCAAC
CCGGTAAGACACGACTTATCGCCACTGGCAGCAGCCACTGGTAACAGGATTAGCAGAGCGAGGTATGTAG
GCGGTGCTACAGAGTTCTTGAAGTGGTGGCCTAACTACGGCTACACTAGAAGAACAGTATTTGGTATCTG
CGCTCTGCTGAAGCCAGTTACCTTCGGAAAAAGAGTTGGTAGCTCTTGATCCGGCAAACAAACCACCGCT
GGTAGCGGTGGTTTTTTTGTTTGCAAGCAGCAGATTACGCGCAGAAAAAAAGGATCTCAAGAAGATCCTT
TGATCTTTTCTACGGGGTCTGACGCTCAGTGGAACGAAAACTCACGTTAAGGGATTTTGGTCATGAGATT
ATCAAAAAGGATCTTCACCTAGATCCTTTTAAATTAAAAATGAAGTTTTAAATCAATCTAAAGTATATAT
GAGTAAACTTGGTCTGACAGTTACCAATGCTTAATCAGTGAGGCACCTATCTCAGCGATCTGTCTATTTC
GTTCATCCATAGTTGCCTGACTCCCCGTCGTGTAGATAACTACGATACGGGAGGGCTTACCATCTGGCCC
CAGTGCTGCAATGATACCGCGAGACCCACGCTCACCGGCTCCAGATTTATCAGCAATAAACCAGCCAGCC
GGAAGGGCCGAGCGCAGAAGTGGTCCTGCAACTTTATCCGCCTCCATCCAGTCTATTAATTGTTGCCGGG
AAGCTAGAGTAAGTAGTTCGCCAGTTAATAGTTTGCGCAACGTTGTTGCCATTGCTACAGGCATCGTGGT
GTCACGCTCGTCGTTTGGTATGGCTTCATTCAGCTCCGGTTCCCAACGATCAAGGCGAGTTACATGATCC
CCCATGTTGTGCAAAAAAGCGGTTAGCTCCTTCGGTCCTCCGATCGTTGTCAGAAGTAAGTTGGCCGCAG
TGTTATCACTCATGGTTATGGCAGCACTGCATAATTCTCTTACTGTCATGCCATCCGTAAGATGCTTTTC
TGTGACTGGTGAGTACTCAACCAAGTCATTCTGAGAATAGTGTATGCGGCGACCGAGTTGCTCTTGCCCG
GCGTCAATACGGGATAATACCGCGCCACATAGCAGAACTTTAAAAGTGCTCATCATTGGAAAACGTTCTT
CGGGGCGAAAACTCTCAAGGATCTTACCGCTGTTGAGATCCAGTTCGATGTAACCCACTCGTGCACCCAA
CTGATCTTCAGCATCTTTTACTTTCACCAGCGTTTCTGGGTGAGCAAAAACAGGAAGGCAAAATGCCGCA
AAAAAGGGAATAAGGGCGACACGGAAATGTTGAATACTCATACTCTTCCTTTTTCAATATTATTGAAGCA
TTTATCAGGGTTATTGTCTCATGAGCGGATACATATTTGAATGTATTTAGAAAAATAAACAAATAGGGGT
TCCGCGCACATTTCCCCGAAAAGTGCCACCTGACGTCTAAGAAACCATTATTATCATGACATTAACCTAT
AAAAATAGGCGTATCACGAGGCCCTTTCGTCTCGCGCGTTTCGGTGATGACGGTGAAAACCTCTGACACA
TGCAGCTCCCGGAGACGGTCACAGCTTGTCTGTAAGCGGATGCCGGGAGCAGACAAGCCCGTCAGGGCGC
GTCAGCGGGTGTTGGCGGGTGTCGGGGCTGGCTTAACTATGCGGCATCAGAGCAGATTGTACTGAGAGTG
CACCATATGCGGTGTGAAATACCGCACAGATGCGTAAGGAGAAAATACCGCATCAGGCGCCATTCGCCAT
TCAGGCTGCGCAACTGTTGGGAAGGGCGATCGGTGCGGGCCTCTTCGCTATTACGCCAGCTGGCGAAAGG
GGGATGTGCTGCAAGGCGATTAAGTTGGGTAACGCCAGGGTTTTCCCAGTCACGACGTTGTAAAACGACG
GCCAGTGAATTCAGTTTAAACATGTACTAATCAGTCTAACACCCCGGAGGAGGCTTATCATTACATATTC
TTGTCTCGGCGTTCTTTAAGTTTCTTATCTTGTATGCCCGATATAGCAACCTTGTTGGTACCAATCTAAC
GGTTTCCGTACTTTGCAATGAAGAGATGAGGAGGCATGGGTCACTTATTTAATATGTACGGGTGTTTACA
TGGAGTTGCTTTCTTTTTTTGTCTCAGCAGTCATTGTGCGCCAAAAAAAGAGAAAACCGTGAGCCGAAGT
CCACGCTCTGGAGTTAGGCTCTCCCATTACGGAGAGAAGCATTTCCTCAGCCTGGGAGCCCCGTTGGAAC
AGTCAGGCTAAACTGGGCCTTCCTACCCACTGCTTGCTGTTTCTCACTGGACGCACAAGGGGATTTTCTT
TCTACCTTCGGCTTGCCTCACTGCGTTGGGGCTTCCCAATGCAACTTCGTTCGTATGCATACAATCTTTT
AGATATTATCTTTTAAAATTATTTTAAAACAATTTTAAATGTATCTCATATGCTTTTCTTCTGCTGTTGA
AAAGGCTAAACAAAGAAGATCAATAAGATAAAGCGGCCGCAAAATGTCTAAGAATATCGTTGTCCTACCG
GGTGATCACGTCGGTAAAGAAGTTACTGACGAAGCTATTAAGGTCTTGAATGCCATTGCTGAAGTCCGTC
CAGAAATTAAGTTCAATTTCCAACATCACTTGATCGGGGGTGCTGCCATCGATGCCACTGGCACTCCTTT
ACCAGATGAAGCTCTAGAAGCCTCTAAGAAAGCCGATGCTGTCTTACTAGGTGCTGTTGGTGGTCCAAAA
TGGGGTACGGGCGCAGTTAGACCAGAACAAGGTCTATTGAAGATCAGAAAGGAATTGGGTCTATACGCCA
ACTTGAGACCATGTAACTTTGCTTCTGATTCTTTACTAGATCTTTCTCCTTTGAAGCCTGAATATGCAAA
GGGTACCGATTTCGTCGTCGTTAGAGAATTGGTTGGTGGTATCTACTTTGGTGAAAGAAAAGAAGATGAA
GGTGACGGAGTTGCTTGGGACTCTGAGAAATACAGTGTTCCTGAAGTTCAAAGAATTACAAGAATGGCTG
CTTTCTTGGCATTGCAACAAAACCCACCATTACCAATCTGGTCTCTTGACAAGGCTAACGTGCTTGCCTC
TTCCAGATTGTGGAGAAAGACTGTTGAAGAAACCATCAAGACTGAGTTCCCACAATTAACTGTTCAGCAC
CAATTGATCGACTCTGCTGCTATGATTTTGGTTAAATCACCAACTAAGCTAAACGGTGTTGTTATTACCA
ACAACATGTTTGGTGATATTATCTCCGATGAAGCCTCTGTTATTCCAGGTTCTTTGGGTTTATTACCTTC
TGCATCTCTAGCTTCCCTACCTGACACTAACAAGGCATTCGGTTTGTACGAACCATGTCATGGTTCTGCC
CCAGATTTACCAGCAAACAAGGTTAACCCAATTGCTACCATCTTATCTGCAGCTATGATGTTGAAGTTAT
CCTTGGATTTGGTTGAAGAAGGTAGGGCTCTTGAAGAAGCTGTTAGAAATGTCTTGGATGCAGGTGTCAG
AACCGGTGACCTTGGTGGTTCTAACTCTACCACTGAGGTTGGCGATGCTATCGCCAAGGCTGTCAAGGAA
ATCTTGGCTTAAAGAGTCTTTTGTAACGACCCCGTCTCCACCAACTTGGTATGCTTGAAATCTCAAGGCC
ATTACACATTCAGTTATGTGAACGAAAGGTCTTTATTTAACGTAGCATAAACTAAATAATACAGGTTCCG
GTTAGCCTGCGGGCCCAAAGCTAGCTCTAATTGGTTTAATTAATAAATTTAATATTATTTTTAAATTTTT
CTTTAAATATACAATAAATCTTTCATAACATGTTAAATTCATGATTAAGCGTAAATAAAGTGTAGTGGCA
GAGTGCACGGGGTTTCCTGTGCCTTACAAAGTAGGTACCAATTTGCGTATTGCAGCGAGGGTTCCGGTTA
CTATTTATAATTACGTGTTAGTGTACTGTGATTTTATTGAGGCTATAACAAGAAAAGGATCTGTGAAGGT
TTTGAGAGAATGAGGCGAAAACACAGGGTTATTTTCATCAGCAACGCCGCTGTTTCAGCGGCACCCTGCC
CTTTTCTTTTCGCAAGATGAGAGTAAAGAGTTGTACATCAGGTAAGAATGTTATTATTTAAATTCGAAGT
GATAAATTCTTTTCATGATGAATCACTCGCTTATATGGGGTAGAATATATATATATGTGTGTGTGTGTGT
GTGTTTGTGTATGTAGGGATGGTGCGCGTTTGTTGTGTGACATTTGCTACTCATTCTTTTCCTTTTCCTA
CGACTGGCTTAACGGGAATATTATCAATTTGCTGCATTCTTATGCTTCGGTCCGATGCTCAAGCTTAACT
TCTTCGTGAGGAAGGAAAGTGTTGTCTCCTACTTTTTTCAAATTTTCGAATTGTATTTATATTTATTTAG
TACTTCTTGAGTTTACATATCCTTCGTAAAAATGCAACTTTTGTCGAAAAACACTTCCAAAAAAAAATAA
TAATGAATTTATGAAGCATACTAACGAGCGAGCACATCGCTGAGGTATCATTACTTCATGAGATAAATTA
ACTCGAGGCCGCACGCCACAGAAACCTCAGAATAAGCTAAAGGGTAATATAATAAAGCCCTTCGATTCAA
TAATAGCATTACCCAAGAGGCATAGCGGCAAACTAAGTTGACAACACAAAATCAAATCGCTTCATTTTTA
TTTTATTAATGATATTTTATTAGAGAGGAAATTATGTAATATCTAGATATTAAATATAAAGTAGATCTCT
GTCTAAAATATTCTTAACAAAATCTTATATTCGAAAGGATGACGGTCCAATCAAAGGATTGTATAAGAGA
AATTAGTTTTCGAAATCAATTTTTACTTGACCTGAACTTAACGATTTGCTCTCAATCCGCTTATCAGAAA
GCAAGAACACCAACGGATCGAGCGATCACGGCCCCAATCAACAACACCAAAAGGTATACCCATCTCTCCA
AATCCATGAACTTCAGCTGGACCTGAGAATCGATACCCGTTCCATTTGATTTGAGAGGTTTTCCATATGG
TACGGAGAGTGACATATTGGGATCTGGAGCTGGGGATCGGTCAAAGGATTCGAGAACTTGGTTGGCAGTT
AACTTGGCTCCAGCCAAGACGATGGGAACCCCAGTTCCGGGATGAGTCGAAGCCCCGACAAAGAACAACT
TGTCATACTTGGGATGTCTGGTGCTCGGCCTGAAACCAAGAACTTGCATAAAGTTGTGAGCCAGTCCCAA
GATGCTTCCGTCCTTGAGGTTAAATTCTTTCTCCCAAGAGGGAGCATCGTGAACCTTCTCTGCCACAATC
ATTTTTTCAAAGTCGGGAAGTCCAAGCTTGGCGGAAAGCGTTTGGATCACAAACTTCCTTGCCCGAGCAA
CAAGCTTGTTGTAATCTTGAGGGTTCGAAGCGTCGATATGGCCACACGGCACAAGAATGACGATAGCATC
TTTGCCTTCGGGAGCGGCAGAAGGATCGATTCGCGAGGGAACGTTCACGTAAAAGGAAGGATCGGCTGGG
AGACCCAACTCCTCGAAGATTGTGTCGAATGATCCCTTGAAGTCCTCGGCCAAGAAGATATTGTGTCCGC
CCAGACCGTCCACGATTCGGTCCATGCTCCAGTAGAAGCTCAAACTACTGCAACTTCCCTTGAGCTTCTT
TCCACCAACTAAGTCAGCCCACCAACTTCTCTTGACTTCACCCAGTTGGCCAATCTTGTTTCTGGCATCG
TCAGGAATCAAGTGCTCGGAGGCGTAAACGAGGTCAGCATTGACAATCACAACATCGGCGTGATGTTCCT
CGCCGGATTCAAGTCGAACACCAGTCGCTCGGTCCTTGGCAGGAGAGAGAAGAACCTGGGAAACTGGAGC
GTTGAAATTGAACTTGGCTGAGGGATTGTTGCGCTTGACGATCTGAAGAAGAGTATTAGGAACCTGCCAA
AAGCCTCCTCTCGGATACCAGATGCCCTCGGTCAATTCGGTGTATTGGAGCAAGGAATATGTTCCGGGCG
CACTGTATGGGCTTTGACCCATGTACATCACTGCAAACGAGAAGACTCTTCGTAATCTGTCGGTCTTGAA
ATATCGACAAACTCTTGTCCAGATAGACTCGAAGGGGTGAAGAGCCAGGATTTGGCCAATGAACTGTAGC
CGTAAGAATGCTGCGAAGCCAGGGAAGTTCTTCTGCAGGACGTGAACGACAGCAAGCTCGTAATGTCTGT
GGGCTTCTTGGATAAACGACAAGAACCGATCAAATCCATCTTTGCCTTCAAAACGCTCGACTTCCCGCTT
GAGCAACGCCATGTCGGTTGAAAAAGTGAAAGTCTCTTCATCGTGGAAGTGGCAAACATAGTTGGGTTCA
CACTTGATGAGATCGACCCAATCTTCCATCTTCTCCCCCAAATCTTCGAATGTCTGCTTGAAGAGATCTG
GCAAGAGCAGCAAACTGGGCCCCTGATCGAATCGATAACCATCTCGCTCGATTAAAGAGCATCGACCTCC
GGAGTAGTCGTTCTTCTCGAACACCGTGACCTGGAAACCTTCTTTAGCAAGACGAGCGGCAGTGGCGATT
CCACCGATACCACATCCCACGATGATAGCTGTGGGTTTATCCTGATCTTGTTCTTTTCCCATTGTAAATG
TGTGTATATATTATATTATAGTATTGTTGATATTATAGTTCTTATTGATAGATGAGGGAGATGTAGATGG
AAAGAGAAGAAGTGGTTTCTAGCTTATATTCAGCCGAATGGCTAGAGTTTATATATGTCTGCAAGCCCCG
TAATTCCTCCACATTTTACTCCGCATCACATCCCTCCTCAGAACAATAGTTGCCTGGTGCGTTGCGCATG
TTTGAAAGTGTACAAACACTTAACCTTCCAGTAGGAGCTTAATCCACATTATTTATTTTTTAGCGTAGAG
AATGGCTTAACTAACCTCGGCTCGGAGTGGTCCTCTCCGACTCGGTGCCCTGCAGCGATATCATCACAGG
CACGCAGGCCCCTGAACGGCACAGACCACGCCGCACGGACGAGTGAATGCCGGTGCCTGCTGGTGCCGCC
CCTTCCCTGTTTTCTGGGCGGGAAGTGCTCAGGGGGTGATTTCGGATGCACGTGACCTCGAGGCGACTTT
TTGGCGACAAAAGGACTATAATCATATATTCGGCCGTCCAAGGCCCGATCCTTAATGTGTTATTGCAGGA
TATATGCTGCAATTCATTGGAGTTAGGTATGAATCTGCTGGCTAAAAATCGGGTGTGCGGCTGCTTGGAG
TTTTTCAGCCTGTGTTCCGGCATTTTGGTGATCTGGATCTTGTAATCTCCTGTTCTCTGTGGGCTAGCGC
AAATTAAAGCCTTCGAGCGTCCCAAAACCTTCTCAAGCAAGGTTTTCAGTATAATGTTACATGCGTACAC
GCGTCTGTACAGAAAAAAAAGAAAAATTTGAAATATAAATAACGTTCTTAATACTAACATAACTATAAAA
AAATAAATAGGGACCTAGACTTCAGGTTGTCTAACTCCTTCCTTTTCGGTTAGAGCGGATGTGGGGGGAG
GGCGTGAATGTAAGCGTGACATAACTAATTACATGACTCGAGGTCGACTTACTGCCCTTCCCATCCGCTC
ATGACCACACTCAAGACTTTCCGTACTCTCCTCCATCCGGCAACTGTCCTTCTCTCTCCGACGTCTCCTT
TCCAAACGACTTTGATCTCTCGGCCGATCAGTAGGTAGCTCGCGCAAGCCGCTCGCATTCCCGCTTGAAC
CTCGGTAGGAAGTCGGTCAATTCCCTTATAAGAATGTTTGGCAAGATCCTCTGCGTAGGCGACTAATGGA
AGCGAGTACGTCTTCCATTCGAACCGGAAGCTTTCTGAGGCGTTTGAAGATGGTAATGTGGACGAAGGAG
ATAGACTGAGGAGTTTGTCGAAATCTTGAGGCCGAGGTTCCGTCCAATCAGTCGGGATCGCAAGCTTTGA
TTCATCCCGAAGACCAAAGAATGAGAGTGGTAGGTAAAATCTCCCTTCTGTTGCGTCCCCTTTAATGTCC
CTAGCAATGTTCACCAACTGAAGGGCAGTTCCCATCTCTCGGCTTGCCACTAACACAGCTTCTCTTTCTT
CTATGGTGGCAGGGACCTGACTTGGTGCACTTGCCCAAGAGACATAGACCAATAGCTCGGCGACTGAGCC
TGCTACACATAGACCATAGTCCAGCAAGTCAGCTGTGGTCTCGATAGGCGTCTTCCGAGCCTGGACTGCC
TCTGTCGATAAGGGAAAGATAAGATCAGTGGTGTATCCTCTAAGGAGTTCGTCGAGTGGGTATCGAGGGA
TCAGCCCTTGCAACTTAGCGAGCAACCTGAAGGCGAAATGGTATTGAACGGGAACCCTTTCGGTAAGGAA
TTGAACGAGCTCGGCAGGCGAGAGCGAAGGAGGAGGCGGGAGGGGATACATTCCCGTGGGTCGGGAAGGG
TGCGAAGGAGGAAGTAAAGGCGAAGAAAGGATCTTGTCAGGTTGCGAAGGGTGTAGCGGGGGCCCAAATA
GTAGGGTAAGAAAATCGGAGACCATGTCAATTGTGGCATGCGGGTTGGAAGATACTTCAGGAGAGTCGAT
AAGATCATCAGTCACCCGGCAGAATGCGTATAGTCCAACCAGCCTCTCCCTAACTTCGCTAGGAAATCCA
GCCGAGGCAACAAAAAAGCTCCGGCTCTTTTTCTCCAACAACTTGACTGCCAGTTCCAAGTCACGTTTTG
GCTGAGAAGAGTATGGTCGGCTGCTAAAAAACAGGGAGAGCACAGGCGGTGTAATGAGGGGAAATGAAGA
TGGCATCTTTTTGTTGCCATAAATAGTTCGACCGTGTAGCAGGTATAGGGCCTGAGTATGATCGCAGGCA
GACAGACCCAGAACAATCATTAGATTCGTCAGTAAGAAGAACATAGCTTCCTCAATGGGTAGTACACCTC
CAAGCCTCCACCCTACAATCTTCTCATCGTTGATCGACCAAGAGTCTTGACCGACAGCAACATAATCTAC
CCAAATCAGATACACCGTCGGGATCATGATTGTTGCAATAGTTGACTTTGCTCGGCCACTTTTCCAATCG
AAAGCATATTCGCCTGATAATGCTGCCAAGAGCATGGTAGGTGGGGTGATGAGTAAGGAGAGTGCCCGCA
TGTAGAAGTAGTGATCTGTCACGAGCGGGTCGGGCGATGGGCTGGGGTGAGCGGTAAATAGGTAGATAAT
GGGCAGAGGGATGAGCGCCTTGAGCGCGAGAGAAAGGGCGGACGATCTAGTCTTGGGAAGCGCGAGAGAT
GGGAGAAGGTGCCTAGTTGCCAAGACGTAGACCAAGCCGGTGATTACGGTTTGAATGACAAAGAAAGCGT
ACTTTTCATATGGAACATCTAGAAACGTTCCAAACACGCCTTGGCCACTCTCCGCTGATGGATATGTCCA
TGCGCCATTTCTGATGATCCATGAGTCCCATGGTGTGGTTGCACTAAACGCAATAAATACGAGGATCGAT
ATTTTGTAGATGTCAAATTTTGTCAAAATCGGGGAAGTGAGCAGGCCGAGAAGACCAAGAATTGGGAGAG
TATAGATCAGATGGATCTGGTAATATGCGAGAGCCGTCATTGTAAAAAACTTTTTTTATTATACTATTTT
CTATTGTTTAATAGTCGTTGTTCTTGTGGATATATGAACAAGTAATCAAAAAAGTTATCACAAATGAACT
CAGATATATTTCAGCCGAATGGCTAGAGTTTATATATGTCTGTCTAACCCACACTTTTTCCGCATTTTAT
TCCTCAACTCATCCCTCCCTTGAACAACGACTGCTAACAACGTCTCACTCTAAAATCTTTACACGTTTAG
CTTTACAGGAGGAGCATAATTGACTTTTGTTCCTATTTCAAGTTGGGAAGGGCTTACTTTAGCATTAGCT
CGGAGTGGTCCACCCCGGAACTATGGCCTGCGGAAATACTCTCACAGGCACATGGCCCCTGAACTGCGGG
GAGTGTGCCGCACGGAAGAGTGAGCGCCGGTGCCTACCGGAAGAACCCCTTCCTCAGTATTTGAGCACGT
GACTCGAATGCTGGCCGCAAAAAAGAAAAAAGAATGTAATCCGGTTGAGCCGCCCCGGAAGACGCTTTTC
CGGTAGTTAATTCTTTATACATTACTGGAACAGATTCTGCTCCGTTTAATTAGACTTGGATGCAAGGTTG
CCTGTGATAGCTTTAGTGGGTCTATTCTACGGCCTTCTAATGGCACCGTTATGACCTGGATCTGGTACGT
CTGTACGATTAGCGGGGCAAGTTCAAATAAAATTGGTTTAACTAGTGCGTTCAAACCAGATTTTGTATCT
GATCCAAAGAAAAAACAGATGAAACTGGAGGAAATCAAGAAAAAAACAAAAGAGGCCAAAAGAAGAGCAA
TGAAAAAAAAATAAAAGCTCACTGAAAAAAAAAAGAGATATTGTTACTATTATTATTATTACTGTCATTA
ATACTATACTAATAAAGAAAAGGAAAATACGCATAATAATATTTAATTAACAATAATATAACATATATAT
ATATATATATATATGTATGTACTACCATGTAATTTCAAAGACTTTCAAAAGAAGTTATACGTCAATTCTC
GTGTACAAATCAGTCAAACTGTAATTCATTCGTACTGATAAGCCAAATTTCTACCTAGTATTCATATGAA
GATTTGAAAAACTATGATAAAAAACGAACAATATCATTACTATTTGCTTCTCTTGTAAACTTTGTTCAAA
AACGCAGTTAAGACGTCGGCTTTGAAGCCACGAGACTCGTCGACTTGGGAGATCTTGGCCTTCAAATCCT
TGGCAACAGACTCTTCATATTCGTGGTATAACTGGTCGATTTTCAAGTCATTGAAAATCTTTTTGCATTT
GGCTTCTGCGACTGAGTCCTTCTTACCGTAATTTTCGTCTAAAGTCTTTCTTTGTTCTGCGGAAGCAAGT
TCTAATGCCTTGTTGATTACCCAAGAACATTTGTTATCTTGGATATCTGTACCGATCTTACCGATCTGTT
CTGGGGTACCGAAGCAGTCTAAGTAGTCATCTTGAATTTGGAAATATTCACCCAATGGAATCAAGACATC
TCTGGCTTGTTTCAAATCCTTTTCATCTGTGATACCGGCAACGTACATAGCCAATGCGACAGGCAAGTAG
AAAGAATAGTAAGCAGTCTTGAAAGTAACTATGAAGGAGTGCTTCTTTAGGGAGAACTTACTCAAGTCGA
CTTTGTCTTCAGGTGCAGTGATTAAGTCCATCAATTGGCCCAATTCGGTTTGGAAGGTGACTTCATGGAA
CAATTCGGTGATATCTATGTAGTATTTTTCGTTTCTGAAGTGAGATTTCAAAAGCTTGTAGATAGCAGCC
TCTAACATGAATGCGTCATTGATGGCAATTTCCCCAACTTCAGGAACCTTGTACCAACATGGTTGGCCTC
TTCTGGTAATGGACTTGTCCATCATATCATCGGCGACCAAACAGTAAGCCTGCAACAACTCAATGCACCA
ACCTAGAATAGCAACCTTTTCGTATTCTTCTTGCCCCAATTGTTCAACGGTCTTGTTGGAGAGAATAGCA
TACGTGTCCACAACGGACAAACCTCTATTTAACTTACCGCCTGGAGTGTTGTAGTTCAATGAGTGGGCAT
ACCAGTCACATGCTTCCTTAGGCATACCGTAAGCCAAAAGCGATGCGTTCAATTCCTCTACTAATTTAGG
GAAAACGTTCAAGAATCTCTCTCTCCTAATTTCTTTTTCTGAAGCCATTTTGCTAGCTATAGTTTTTTCT
CCTTGACGTTAAAGTATAGAGGTATATTAACAATTTTTTGTTGATACTTTTATGACATTTGAATAAGAAG
TAATACAAACCGAAAATGTTGAAAGTATTAGTTAAAGTGGTTATGCAGCTTTTGCATTTATATATCTGTT
AATAGATCAAAAATCATCGCTTCGCTGATTAATTACCCCAGAAATAAGGCTAAAAAACTAATCGCATTAT
TATCCTATGGTTGTTAATTTGATTCGTTGATTTGAAGGTTTGTGGGGCCAGGTTACTGCCAATTTTTCCT
CTTCATAACCATAAAAGCTAGTATTGTAGAATCTTTATTGTTCGGAGCAGTGCGGCGCGAGGCACATCTG
CGTTTCAGGAACGCGACCGGTGAAGACCAGGACGCACGGAGGAGAGTCTTCCGTCGGAGGGCTGTCGCCC
GCTCGGCGGCTTCTAATCCGTACTTCAATATAGCAATGAGCAGTTAAGCGTATTACTGAAAGTTCCAAAG
AGAAGGTTTTTTTAGGCTAAGATAATGGGGCTCTTTACATTTCCACAACATATAAGTAAGATTAGATATG
GATATGTATATGGTGGTATTGCCATGTAATATGATTATTAAACTTCTTTGCGTCCATCCAAAAAAAAAGT
AAGAATTTTTGAAAATTCAAT
